Addgene plasmid #75770: SMG1 gRNA (BRDN0001146980)
Purpose: 3rd generation lentiviral gRNA plasmid targeting human SMG1
Depositing lab: John Doench & David Root. Depositing organization: Broad Institute. Publication: Optimized sgRNA design to maximize activity and minimize off-target effects of CRISPR-Cas9. Doench JG, Fusi N, Sullender M, Hegde M, Vaimberg EW, Donovan KF, Smith I, Tothova Z, Wilen C, Orchard R, Virgin HW, Listgarten J, Root DE. Nat Biotechnol. 2016 Jan 18. doi: 10.1038/nbt.3437. PubMed 26780180.
Backbone
  Vector backbone: lentiGuide-Puro
  Backbone manufacturer: Zhang Lab (Addgene plasmid # 52963)
  Vector type: Mammalian Expression, Lentiviral, CRISPR
  Selectable markers: Puromycin
Growth in bacteria
  Bacterial resistance: Ampicillin, 100 μg/mL
  Growth temperature: 37°C
  Growth strain: DH5alpha
  Copy number: High Copy
Gene/Insert
  Gene/Insert name: SMG1 (alt names: SMG1; NM_015092.4)
  gRNA/shRNA sequence: TAGTGTCGAGCATGGAACCG
  Species: H. sapiens (human)
  Entrez Gene: SMG1 (a.k.a. 61E3.4, ATX, LIP)
  Promoter: hU6
  Cloning method: Unknown
  Sequencing primers: 5′ U6-F; 3′ pS2-R
Terms and licenses: Academic/Nonprofit Terms; Industry Terms: Not Available to Industry
Depositor comments: The gRNA was designed to target the following Genbank reference sequence(s): NM_015092.4. Note that this plasmid does NOT contain Cas9. It should be used in conjunction with lentiCas9-Blast (Addgene #52962) or otherwise with cell lines already expressing Cas9. Browse the full kinome gRNA library at http://www.addgene.org/pooled-library/broadgpp-human-kinome/ or visit http://www.broadinstitute.org/rnai/public/ for detailed protocols and information.
How to cite: SMG1 gRNA (BRDN0001146980) was a gift from John Doench & David Root (Addgene plasmid # 75770 ; http://n2t.net/addgene:75770 ; RRID:Addgene_75770)
