[The description below was written by a language model from this plasmid's Addgene catalogue record and pLannotate feature annotations shown in this document.]
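Description:
SMG1 gRNA (BRDN0001146980) is a third-generation lentiviral guide RNA plasmid built on the lentiGuide-Puro backbone, carrying a single Streptococcus pyogenes-type sgRNA directed against human SMG1 (designed against the NM_015092.4 transcript). It is maintained in E. coli as a high-copy plasmid through a ColE1/pUC-type origin with ampicillin selection (AmpR). The backbone also contains an f1 origin, an SV40 origin and poly(A) signal, and remnants of lac and T7/T3 cloning-vector sequence.

The lentiviral transfer cassette begins with an RSV promoter fused to a truncated HIV-1 5' LTR, which makes genomic RNA production in packaging cells independent of Tat. This is followed by the Ψ packaging signal with a partial gag sequence and the Rev response element for Rev-dependent nuclear export. Next, a human U6 RNA polymerase III promoter drives the SMG1-targeting spacer joined to the gRNA scaffold, and a cPPT/CTS element lies downstream to aid nuclear import of the viral genome. A second expression unit uses the EF-1α core promoter with its intron A to express puromycin N-acetyltransferase, allowing puromycin selection of transduced mammalian cells. A WPRE enhances transcript expression, and the cassette ends in a self-inactivating ΔU3 3' LTR.

The plasmid does not encode Cas9, so it is meant to be used with a separate Cas9 vector or in cells that already express Cas9, to disrupt SMG1. The guide belongs to a human kinome gRNA collection from work on optimized sgRNA design for higher on-target activity and fewer off-target effects.
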