Features (pLannotate 1.2.2; 29 found; start..end, strand, type, name):
     14..80      +  CDS            small t antigen (fragment): SV40 (simian virus 40) small t antigen
    106..317     +  promoter       EF-1α core promoter: core promoter for human elongation factor EF-1α
    318..1256    +  intron         EF-1α intron A: intron upstream of the start codon of human EF-1α
   1278..1877    +  CDS            PuroR (fragment): puromycin N-acetyltransferase; pac from Streptomyces; confers resistance to puromycin
   1893..2481    +  misc_feature   WPRE: woodchuck hepatitis virus posttranscriptional regulatory element
   2532..2551    +  misc_feature   cPPT/CTS (fragment): central polypurine tract and central termination sequence of HIV-1
   2553..2786    +  LTR            3' LTR (ΔU3): self-inactivating 3' long terminal repeat (LTR) from HIV-1
   2864..2985    +  polyA_signal   SV40 poly(A) signal: SV40 polyadenylation signal
   3025..3160    +  rep_origin     SV40 ori: SV40 origin of replication
   3181..3199    -  promoter       T7 promoter: promoter for bacteriophage T7 RNA polymerase
   3207..3362    +  CDS            lacZα (fragment): LacZα fragment of β-galactosidase; lacZ fragment
   3367..3795    +  rep_origin     f1 ori (sequence partly withheld): f1 bacteriophage origin of replication; arrow indicates direction of (+) strand synthesis
   3848..3952    +  promoter       AmpR promoter: bla
   3953..4813    +  CDS            AmpR: β-lactamase; bla; confers resistance to ampicillin, carbenicillin, and related antibiotics
   4984..5572    +  rep_origin     ori: high-copy-number ColE1/pMB1/pBR322/pUC origin of replication
   5755..5847    +  CDS            lacI (fragment): lac repressor; lacI; The lac repressor binds to the lac operator to inhibit transcription in E. coli. This inhibition can be relieved by adding lactose or isopropyl-β-D-thiogalactopyranoside (IPTG).
   5860..5881    +  protein_bind   CAP binding site: CAP binding activates transcription in the presence of cAMP. E. coli catabolite activator protein
   5896..5926    +  promoter       lac promoter: promoter for the E. coli lac operon
   5934..5950    +  protein_bind   lac operator: The lac repressor binds to the lac operator to inhibit transcription in E. coli. This inhibition can be relieved by adding lactose or isopropyl-β-D-thiogalactopyranoside (IPTG). lac repressor encoded by lacI
   5995..6013    +  promoter       T3 promoter: promoter for bacteriophage T3 RNA polymerase
   6041..6267    +  promoter       RSV promoter: Rous sarcoma virus enhancer/promoter
   6268..6448    +  LTR            5' LTR (truncated): truncated 5' long terminal repeat (LTR) from HIV-1
   6495..6620    +  misc_feature   HIV-1 Ψ: packaging signal of human immunodeficiency virus type 1
   6604..6967    +  CDS            HIV-1 gag (fragment): gag protein from human immunodeficiency virus 1; gag
   7113..7346    +  misc_feature   RRE: The Rev response element (RRE) of HIV-1 allows for Rev-dependent mRNA export from the nucleus to the cytoplasm.
   7723..7749    +  CDS            Rev (fragment): human immunodeficiency virus 1 (HIV-1) Rev protein; rev; enhances nuclear export of unspliced and incompletely spliced viral mRNAs
   7753..7993    +  promoter       U6 promoter: RNA polymerase III promoter for human U6 snRNA
   8023..8098    +  misc_RNA       gRNA scaffold: guide RNA scaffold for the Streptococcus pyogenes CRISPR/Cas9 system
   8154..8271    +  misc_feature   cPPT/CTS: central polypurine tract and central termination sequence of HIV-1
>Addgene plasmid #75770 | SMG1 gRNA (BRDN0001146980) | addgene full sequence | sequence record 184532 | Addgene Assembled Sequence
CCCGGGTGCAAAGATGGATAAAGTTTTAAACAGAGAGGAATCTTTGCAGCTAATGGACCTTCTAGGTCTT
GAAAGGAGTGGGAATTGGCTCCGGTGCCCGTCAGTGGGCAGAGCGCACATCGCCCACAGTCCCCGAGAAG
TTGGGGGGAGGGGTCGGCAATTGATCCGGTGCCTAGAGAAGGTGGCGCGGGGTAAACTGGGAAAGTGATG
TCGTGTACTGGCTCCGCCTTTTTCCCGAGGGTGGGGGAGAACCGTATATAAGTGCAGTAGTCGCCGTGAA
CGTTCTTTTTCGCAACGGGTTTGCCGCCAGAACACAGGTAAGTGCCGTGTGTGGTTCCCGCGGGCCTGGC
CTCTTTACGGGTTATGGCCCTTGCGTGCCTTGAATTACTTCCACCTGGCTGCAGTACGTGATTCTTGATC
CCGAGCTTCGGGTTGGAAGTGGGTGGGAGAGTTCGAGGCCTTGCGCTTAAGGAGCCCCTTCGCCTCGTGC
TTGAGTTGAGGCCTGGCCTGGGCGCTGGGGCCGCCGCGTGCGAATCTGGTGGCACCTTCGCGCCTGTCTC
GCTGCTTTCGATAAGTCTCTAGCCATTTAAAATTTTTGATGACCTGCTGCGACGCTTTTTTTCTGGCAAG
ATAGTCTTGTAAATGCGGGCCAAGATCTGCACACTGGTATTTCGGTTTTTGGGGCCGCGGGCGGCGACGG
GGCCCGTGCGTCCCAGCGCACATGTTCGGCGAGGCGGGGCCTGCGAGCGCGGCCACCGAGAATCGGACGG
GGGTAGTCTCAAGCTGGCCGGCCTGCTCTGGTGCCTGGCCTCGCGCCGCCGTGTATCGCCCCGCCCTGGG
CGGCAAGGCTGGCCCGGTCGGCACCAGTTGCGTGAGCGGAAAGATGGCCGCTTCCCGGCCCTGCTGCAGG
GAGCTCAAAATGGAGGACGCGGCGCTCGGGAGAGCGGGCGGGTGAGTCACCCACACAAAGGAAAAGGGCC
TTTCCGTCCTCAGCCGTCGCTTCATGTGACTCCACGGAGTACCGGGCGCCGTCCAGGCACCTCGATTAGT
TCTCGAGCTTTTGGAGTACGTCGTCTTTAGGTTGGGGGGAGGGGTTTTATGCGATGGAGTTTCCCCACAC
TGAGTGGGTGGAGACTGAAGTTAGGCCAGCTTGGCACTTGATGTAATTCTCCTTGGAATTTGCCCTTTTT
GAGTTTGGATCTTGGTTCATTCTCAAGCCTCAGACAGTGGTTCAAAGTTTTTTTCTTCCATTTCAGGTGT
CGTGACGTACGGCCACCATGACCGAGTACAAGCCCACGGTGCGCCTCGCCACCCGCGACGACGTCCCCAG
GGCCGTACGCACCCTCGCCGCCGCGTTCGCCGACTACCCCGCCACGCGCCACACCGTCGATCCGGACCGC
CACATCGAGCGGGTCACCGAGCTGCAAGAACTCTTCCTCACGCGCGTCGGGCTCGACATCGGCAAGGTGT
GGGTCGCGGACGACGGCGCCGCCGTGGCGGTCTGGACCACGCCGGAGAGCGTCGAAGCGGGGGCGGTGTT
CGCCGAGATCGGCCCGCGCATGGCCGAGTTGAGCGGTTCCCGGCTGGCCGCGCAGCAACAGATGGAAGGC
CTCCTGGCGCCGCACCGGCCCAAGGAGCCCGCGTGGTTCCTGGCCACCGTCGGAGTCTCGCCCGACCACC
AGGGCAAGGGTCTGGGCAGCGCCGTCGTGCTCCCCGGAGTGGAGGCGGCCGAGCGCGCCGGGGTGCCCGC
CTTCCTGGAGACCTCCGCGCCCCGCAACCTCCCCTTCTACGAGCGGCTCGGCTTCACCGTCACCGCCGAC
GTCGAGGTGCCCGAAGGACCGCGCACCTGGTGCATGACCCGCAAGCCCGGTGCCTGAACGCGTTAAGTCG
ACAATCAACCTCTGGATTACAAAATTTGTGAAAGATTGACTGGTATTCTTAACTATGTTGCTCCTTTTAC
GCTATGTGGATACGCTGCTTTAATGCCTTTGTATCATGCTATTGCTTCCCGTATGGCTTTCATTTTCTCC
TCCTTGTATAAATCCTGGTTGCTGTCTCTTTATGAGGAGTTGTGGCCCGTTGTCAGGCAACGTGGCGTGG
TGTGCACTGTGTTTGCTGACGCAACCCCCACTGGTTGGGGCATTGCCACCACCTGTCAGCTCCTTTCCGG
GACTTTCGCTTTCCCCCTCCCTATTGCCACGGCGGAACTCATCGCCGCCTGCCTTGCCCGCTGCTGGACA
GGGGCTCGGCTGTTGGGCACTGACAATTCCGTGGTGTTGTCGGGGAAATCATCGTCCTTTCCTTGGCTGC
TCGCCTGTGTTGCCACCTGGATTCTGCGCGGGACGTCCTTCTGCTACGTCCCTTCGGCCCTCAATCCAGC
GGACCTTCCTTCCCGCGGCCTGCTGCCGGCTCTGCGGCCTCTTCCGCGTCTTCGCCTTCGCCCTCAGACG
AGTCGGATCTCCCTTTGGGCCGCCTCCCCGCGTCGACTTTAAGACCAATGACTTACAAGGCAGCTGTAGA
TCTTAGCCACTTTTTAAAAGAAAAGGGGGGACTGGAAGGGCTAATTCACTCCCAACGAAGACAAGATCTG
CTTTTTGCTTGTACTGGGTCTCTCTGGTTAGACCAGATCTGAGCCTGGGAGCTCTCTGGCTAACTAGGGA
ACCCACTGCTTAAGCCTCAATAAAGCTTGCCTTGAGTGCTTCAAGTAGTGTGTGCCCGTCTGTTGTGTGA
CTCTGGTAACTAGAGATCCCTCAGACCCTTTTAGTCAGTGTGGAAAATCTCTAGCAGTACGTATAGTAGT
TCATGTCATCTTATTATTCAGTATTTATAACTTGCAAAGAAATGAATATCAGAGAGTGAGAGGAACTTGT
TTATTGCAGCTTATAATGGTTACAAATAAAGCAATAGCATCACAAATTTCACAAATAAAGCATTTTTTTC
ACTGCATTCTAGTTGTGGTTTGTCCAAACTCATCAATGTATCTTATCATGTCTGGCTCTAGCTATCCCGC
CCCTAACTCCGCCCATCCCGCCCCTAACTCCGCCCAGTTCCGCCCATTCTCCGCCCCATGGCTGACTAAT
TTTTTTTATTTATGCAGAGGCCGAGGCCGCCTCGGCCTCTGAGCTATTCCAGAAGTAGTGAGGAGGCTTT
TTTGGAGGCCTAGGGACGTACCCAATTCGCCCTATAGTGAGTCGTATTACGCGCGCTCACTGGCCGTCGT
TTTACAACGTCGTGACTGGGAAAACCCTGGCGTTACCCAACTTAATCGCCTTGCAGCACATCCCCCTTTC
GCCAGCTGGCGTAATAGCGAAGAGGCCCGCACCGATCGCCCTTCCCAACAGTTGCGCAGCCTGAATGGCG
AATGGG
[124 nt withheld, positions 3367-3490]
C
[91 nt withheld, positions 3492-3582]
A
[49 nt withheld, positions 3584-3632]
CCTTTGACGTTGGAGTCCACGTTCTTT
[37 nt withheld, positions 3660-3696]
ACCCTATCTCGGTCTATTCTTTTGATTTATAAGGGATTTTGCCGATTTCGGCCTATTGGTTAAAAAATGA
GCTGATTTAACAAAAATTTAACGCGAATTTTAACAAAATATTAACGCTTACAATTTAGGTGGCACTTTTC
GGGGAAATGTGCGCGGAACCCCTATTTGTTTATTTTTCTAAATACATTCAAATATGTATCCGCTCATGAG
ACAATAACCCTGATAAATGCTTCAATAATATTGAAAAAGGAAGAGTATGAGTATTCAACATTTCCGTGTC
GCCCTTATTCCCTTTTTTGCGGCATTTTGCCTTCCTGTTTTTGCTCACCCAGAAACGCTGGTGAAAGTAA
AAGATGCTGAAGATCAGTTGGGTGCACGAGTGGGTTACATCGAACTGGATCTCAACAGCGGTAAGATCCT
TGAGAGTTTTCGCCCCGAAGAACGTTTTCCAATGATGAGCACTTTTAAAGTTCTGCTATGTGGCGCGGTA
TTATCCCGTATTGACGCCGGGCAAGAGCAACTCGGTCGCCGCATACACTATTCTCAGAATGACTTGGTTG
AGTACTCACCAGTCACAGAAAAGCATCTTACGGATGGCATGACAGTAAGAGAATTATGCAGTGCTGCCAT
AACCATGAGTGATAACACTGCGGCCAACTTACTTCTGACAACGATCGGAGGACCGAAGGAGCTAACCGCT
TTTTTGCACAACATGGGGGATCATGTAACTCGCCTTGATCGTTGGGAACCGGAGCTGAATGAAGCCATAC
CAAACGACGAGCGTGACACCACGATGCCTGTAGCAATGGCAACAACGTTGCGCAAACTATTAACTGGCGA
ACTACTTACTCTAGCTTCCCGGCAACAATTAATAGACTGGATGGAGGCGGATAAAGTTGCAGGACCACTT
CTGCGCTCGGCCCTTCCGGCTGGCTGGTTTATTGCTGATAAATCTGGAGCCGGTGAGCGTGGGTCTCGCG
GTATCATTGCAGCACTGGGGCCAGATGGTAAGCCCTCCCGTATCGTAGTTATCTACACGACGGGGAGTCA
GGCAACTATGGATGAACGAAATAGACAGATCGCTGAGATAGGTGCCTCACTGATTAAGCATTGGTAACTG
TCAGACCAAGTTTACTCATATATACTTTAGATTGATTTAAAACTTCATTTTTAATTTAAAAGGATCTAGG
TGAAGATCCTTTTTGATAATCTCATGACCAAAATCCCTTAACGTGAGTTTTCGTTCCACTGAGCGTCAGA
CCCCGTAGAAAAGATCAAAGGATCTTCTTGAGATCCTTTTTTTCTGCGCGTAATCTGCTGCTTGCAAACA
AAAAAACCACCGCTACCAGCGGTGGTTTGTTTGCCGGATCAAGAGCTACCAACTCTTTTTCCGAAGGTAA
CTGGCTTCAGCAGAGCGCAGATACCAAATACTGTTCTTCTAGTGTAGCCGTAGTTAGGCCACCACTTCAA
GAACTCTGTAGCACCGCCTACATACCTCGCTCTGCTAATCCTGTTACCAGTGGCTGCTGCCAGTGGCGAT
AAGTCGTGTCTTACCGGGTTGGACTCAAGACGATAGTTACCGGATAAGGCGCAGCGGTCGGGCTGAACGG
GGGGTTCGTGCACACAGCCCAGCTTGGAGCGAACGACCTACACCGAACTGAGATACCTACAGCGTGAGCT
ATGAGAAAGCGCCACGCTTCCCGAAGGGAGAAAGGCGGACAGGTATCCGGTAAGCGGCAGGGTCGGAACA
GGAGAGCGCACGAGGGAGCTTCCAGGGGGAAACGCCTGGTATCTTTATAGTCCTGTCGGGTTTCGCCACC
TCTGACTTGAGCGTCGATTTTTGTGATGCTCGTCAGGGGGGCGGAGCCTATGGAAAAACGCCAGCAACGC
GGCCTTTTTACGGTTCCTGGCCTTTTGCTGGCCTTTTGCTCACATGTTCTTTCCTGCGTTATCCCCTGAT
TCTGTGGATAACCGTATTACCGCCTTTGAGTGAGCTGATACCGCTCGCCGCAGCCGAACGACCGAGCGCA
GCGAGTCAGTGAGCGAGGAAGCGGAAGAGCGCCCAATACGCAAACCGCCTCTCCCCGCGCGTTGGCCGAT
TCATTAATGCAGCTGGCACGACAGGTTTCCCGACTGGAAAGCGGGCAGTGAGCGCAACGCAATTAATGTG
AGTTAGCTCACTCATTAGGCACCCCAGGCTTTACACTTTATGCTTCCGGCTCGTATGTTGTGTGGAATTG
TGAGCGGATAACAATTTCACACAGGAAACAGCTATGACCATGATTACGCCAAGCGCGCAATTAACCCTCA
CTAAAGGGAACAAAAGCTGGAGCTGCAAGCTTAATGTAGTCTTATGCAATACTCTTGTAGTCTTGCAACA
TGGTAACGATGAGTTAGCAACATGCCTTACAAGGAGAGAAAAAGCACCGTGCATGCCGATTGGTGGAAGT
AAGGTGGTACGATCGTGCCTTATTAGGAAGGCAACAGACGGGTCTGACATGGATTGGACGAACCACTGAA
TTGCCGCATTGCAGAGATATTGTATTTAAGTGCCTAGCTCGATACATAAACGGGTCTCTCTGGTTAGACC
AGATCTGAGCCTGGGAGCTCTCTGGCTAACTAGGGAACCCACTGCTTAAGCCTCAATAAAGCTTGCCTTG
AGTGCTTCAAGTAGTGTGTGCCCGTCTGTTGTGTGACTCTGGTAACTAGAGATCCCTCAGACCCTTTTAG
TCAGTGTGGAAAATCTCTAGCAGTGGCGCCCGAACAGGGACTTGAAAGCGAAAGGGAAACCAGAGGAGCT
CTCTCGACGCAGGACTCGGCTTGCTGAAGCGCGCACGGCAAGAGGCGAGGGGCGGCGACTGGTGAGTACG
CCAAAAATTTTGACTAGCGGAGGCTAGAAGGAGAGAGATGGGTGCGAGAGCGTCAGTATTAAGCGGGGGA
GAATTAGATCGCGATGGGAAAAAATTCGGTTAAGGCCAGGGGGAAAGAAAAAATATAAATTAAAACATAT
AGTATGGGCAAGCAGGGAGCTAGAACGATTCGCAGTTAATCCTGGCCTGTTAGAAACATCAGAAGGCTGT
AGACAAATACTGGGACAGCTACAACCATCCCTTCAGACAGGATCAGAAGAACTTAGATCATTATATAATA
CAGTAGCAACCCTCTATTGTGTGCATCAAAGGATAGAGATAAAAGACACCAAGGAAGCTTTAGACAAGAT
AGAGGAAGAGCAAAACAAAAGTAAGACCACCGCACAGCAAGCGGCCGCTGATCTTCAGACCTGGAGGAGG
AGATATGAGGGACAATTGGAGAAGTGAATTATATAAATATAAAGTAGTAAAAATTGAACCATTAGGAGTA
GCACCCACCAAGGCAAAGAGAAGAGTGGTGCAGAGAGAAAAAAGAGCAGTGGGAATAGGAGCTTTGTTCC
TTGGGTTCTTGGGAGCAGCAGGAAGCACTATGGGCGCAGCGTCAATGACGCTGACGGTACAGGCCAGACA
ATTATTGTCTGGTATAGTGCAGCAGCAGAACAATTTGCTGAGGGCTATTGAGGCGCAACAGCATCTGTTG
CAACTCACAGTCTGGGGCATCAAGCAGCTCCAGGCAAGAATCCTGGCTGTGGAAAGATACCTAAAGGATC
AACAGCTCCTGGGGATTTGGGGTTGCTCTGGAAAACTCATTTGCACCACTGCTGTGCCTTGGAATGCTAG
TTGGAGTAATAAATCTCTGGAACAGATTTGGAATCACACGACCTGGATGGAGTGGGACAGAGAAATTAAC
AATTACACAAGCTTAATACACTCCTTAATTGAAGAATCGCAAAACCAGCAAGAAAAGAATGAACAAGAAT
TATTGGAATTAGATAAATGGGCAAGTTTGTGGAATTGGTTTAACATAACAAATTGGCTGTGGTATATAAA
ATTATTCATAATGATAGTAGGAGGCTTGGTAGGTTTAAGAATAGTTTTTGCTGTACTTTCTATAGTGAAT
AGAGTTAGGCAGGGATATTCACCATTATCGTTTCAGACCCACCTCCCAACCCCGAGGGGACCCAGAGAGG
GCCTATTTCCCATGATTCCTTCATATTTGCATATACGATACAAGGCTGTTAGAGAGATAATTAGAATTAA
TTTGACTGTAAACACAAAGATATTAGTACAAAATACGTGACGTAGAAAGTAATAATTTCTTGGGTAGTTT
GCAGTTTTAAAATTATGTTTTAAAATGGACTATCATATGCTTACCGTAACTTGAAAGTATTTCGATTTCT
TGGCTTTATATATCTTGTGGAAAGGACGAAACACCGTAGTGTCGAGCATGGAACCGGTTTTAGAGCTAGA
AATAGCAAGTTAAAATAAGGCTAGTCCGTTATCAACTTGAAAAAGTGGCACCGAGTCGGTGCTTTTTTAA
GCTTGGCGTAACTAGATCTTGAGACAAATGGCAGTATTCATCCACAATTTTAAAAGAAAAGGGGGGATTG
GGGGGTACAGTGCAGGGGAAAGAATAGTAGACATAATAGCAACAGACATACAAACTAAAGAATTACAAAA
ACAAATTACAAAAATTCAAAATTTTCGGGTTTATTACAGGGACAGCAGAGATCCACTTTGGCGCCGGCTC
GAGGGGG
