>Addgene plasmid #75770 | SMG1 gRNA (BRDN0001146980) | depositor partial sequence | sequence record 143230 | Target Sequence
TAGTGTCGAGCATGGAACCG
