>Addgene plasmid #75770 | SMG1 gRNA (BRDN0001146980) | addgene partial sequence | sequence record 184531 | hU6-F
GTGACGTAGAAAGTAATAATTTCTTGGGTAGTTTGCAGTTTTAAAATTATGTTTTAAAATGGACTATCAT
ATGCTTACCGTAACTTGAAAGTATTTCGATTTCTTGGCTTTATATATCTTGTGGAAAGGACGAAACACCG
TAGTGTCGAGCATGGAACCGGTTTTAGAGCTAGAAATAGCAAGTTAAAATAAGGCTAGTCCGTTATCAAC
TTGAAAAAGTGGCACCGAGTCGGTGCTTTTTTAAGCTTGGCGTAACTAGATCTTGAGACAAATGGCAGTA
TTCATCCACAATTTTAAAAGAAAAGGGGGGATTGGGGGGTACAGTGCAGGGGAAAGAATAGTAGACATAA
TAGCAACAGACATACAAACTAAAGAATTACAAAAACAAATTACAAAAATTCAAAATTTTCGGGTTTATTA
CAGGGACAGCAGAGATCCACTTTGGCGCCGGCTCGAGGGGGCCCGGGTGCAAAGATGGATAAAGTTTTAA
ACAGAGAGGAATCTTTGCAGCTAATGGACCTTCTAGGTCTTGAAAGGAGTGGGAATTGGCTCCGGTGCCC
GTCAGTGGGC
